Addgene plasmid #123239: pCEP4-191084-QES.i06.c07
Purpose: Mammalian expression plasmid for Env from the 191084 B7-19 HIV-1 isolate; QES mutant with enhanced binding to PG16
Depositing lab: Erik Procko. Depositing organization: University of Illinois at Urbana-Champaign. Publication: Conformational engineering of HIV-1 Env based on mutational tolerance in the CD4 and PG16 bound states. Heredia JD, Park J, Choi H, Gill KS, Procko E. J Virol. 2019 Mar 20. pii: JVI.00219-19. doi: 10.1128/JVI.00219-19. PubMed 30894475.
Backbone
  Vector backbone: pCEP4
  Backbone manufacturer: Invitrogen
  Backbone size w/o insert (bp): 10393
  Total vector size (bp): 12937
  Vector type: Mammalian Expression
  Selectable markers: Hygromycin
Growth in bacteria
  Bacterial resistance: Ampicillin, 100 μg/mL
  Growth temperature: 37°C
  Growth strain: DH5alpha
  Copy number: High Copy
Gene/Insert
  Gene/Insert name: HIV-1 (191084 B7-19) Env (alt names: gp160; Env)
  Species: Human immunodeficiency virus 1
  Insert size (bp): 2544
  Mutation: Codon-optimized synthetic gene; Mutations P124D, L544Y, R557Q, V208M, V255M, F382W
  GenBank ID: ADI62025.1
  Promoter: CMV
  Tag / fusion protein: CD5 leader peptide (N terminal on insert)
  Cloning method: Restriction Enzyme; 5′ cloning site NheI (not destroyed); 3′ cloning site XhoI (not destroyed)
  Sequencing primers: 5′ CMV_fwd; 3′ EBV_rev
Terms and licenses: Academic/Nonprofit Terms; Industry Terms: Not Available to Industry
How to cite: pCEP4-191084-QES.i06.c07 was a gift from Erik Procko (Addgene plasmid # 123239 ; http://n2t.net/addgene:123239 ; RRID:Addgene_123239)
