[The description below was written by a language model from this plasmid's Addgene catalogue record and pLannotate feature annotations shown in this document.]
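Description:
pCEP4-191084-QES.i06.c07 is a 12.9 kb mammalian expression plasmid built on the Invitrogen pCEP4 episomal backbone. It carries an engineered envelope glycoprotein (Env, gp160) from the HIV-1 isolate 191084 B7-19. In bacteria it is maintained through a high-copy ColE1/pUC-type origin and selected with ampicillin via the β-lactamase gene. In mammalian cells the Epstein-Barr virus oriP origin and the EBNA1 coding sequence allow the plasmid to replicate and persist as an extrachromosomal episome in permissive primate cells. A hygromycin resistance gene, flanked by the HSV thymidine kinase promoter and polyadenylation signal, allows selection of cells that retain it. Several short annotated fragments (tetracycline resistance, rop, SV40 large T antigen, and EBV and HSV glycoprotein pieces) are most likely backbone remnants rather than functional elements.

The payload is a roughly 2.5 kb codon-optimized synthetic Env gene cloned between NheI and XhoI sites. It is transcribed from the CMV immediate-early enhancer and promoter and terminated by the SV40 polyadenylation signal. A CD5 leader peptide is fused at the N terminus, serving as the secretory signal that directs Env into the secretory pathway. This "QES" variant carries six substitutions: P124D, L544Y, R557Q, V208M, V255M and F382W. According to the record, these enhance binding to PG16, a broadly neutralizing antibody that recognizes a quaternary epitope on Env. The associated work concerns conformational engineering of Env based on mutational tolerance in the CD4- and PG16-bound states. That context suggests use in expressing the mutant in human cells to study antibody and receptor binding and Env conformation.
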