Features (pLannotate 1.2.2; 19 found; start..end, strand, type, name):
     46..2538    +  CDS            env: ENV_HV1Y2 - Experimental evidence at protein level: Swiss-Prot protein existence level 1. [Transmembrane protein gp41]: Acts as a class I viral fusion protein. Under the current model, the protein has at least 3 conformational states: pre-fusion native state, pre-hairpin intermediate state, and post-fusion hairpin state. During fusion of viral and target intracellular membranes, the coiled coil regions (heptad repeats) assume a trimer-of-hairpins structure, positioning the fusion peptide in close proximity to the C-terminal region of the ectodomain. The formation of this structure appears to d
   2564..2698    -  polyA_signal   SV40 poly(A) signal: SV40 polyadenylation signal
   2721..2803    -  CDS            large T antigen (fragment): large T antigen from SV40 (simian virus 40)
   2806..2846    +  CDS            rop (fragment): Rop protein, which maintains plasmids at low copy number; rop
   3448..5237    -  rep_origin     oriP: Epstein-Barr virus oriP replication origin (Yates et al., 2000)
   5242..5460    -  CDS            gL (fragment): GL_EBVB9 - Experimental evidence at protein level: Swiss-Prot protein existence level 1. The heterodimer glycoprotein H-glycoprotein L is required for the fusion of viral and plasma membranes leading to virus entry into the host cell. Acts as a functional inhibitor of gH and maintains gH in an inhibited form. Upon binding to host integrins, gL dissociates from gH leading to activation of the viral fusion glycoproteins gB and gH. Fusion of EBV with B-lymphocytes requires the additional receptor- binding protein gp42, which forms a complex with gH/gL. The heterodimer gH/gL targets also host EPHA
   5543..7468    -  CDS            EBNA1: Epstein-Barr nuclear antigen 1, also known as EBNA-1 crucial for latent viral infection, and for episomal amplification of vectors containing the oriP origin (Okita et al., 2013)
   7506..7850    -  CDS            BRRF2_EBVB9 (fragment): Protein inferred from homology: Swiss-Prot protein existence level 3. From Epstein-Barr virus (strain B95-8) (HHV-4) (Human herpesvirus 4).
   7853..7876    -  promoter       tet promoter (fragment): E. coli promoter for tetracycline efflux protein gene
   7989..8093    +  promoter       AmpR promoter: bla
   8094..8954    +  CDS            AmpR: β-lactamase; bla; confers resistance to ampicillin, carbenicillin, and related antibiotics
   9125..9713    +  rep_origin     ori: high-copy-number ColE1/pMB1/pBR322/pUC origin of replication
   9903..10247   -  CDS            TcR (fragment): tetracycline efflux protein; tet; confers resistance to tetracycline
  10330..10475   +  promoter       HSV TK promoter: herpes simplex virus thymidine kinase promoter
  10515..11540   +  CDS            HygR: aminoglycoside phosphotransferase from E. coli; aph(4)-Ia; confers resistance to hygromycin
  11605..11653   +  polyA_signal   HSV TK poly(A) signal: herpes simplex virus thymidine kinase polyadenylation signal (Cole and Stacy, 1985)
  11853..12077   +  CDS            gH (fragment): GH_HHV11 - Experimental evidence at protein level: Swiss-Prot protein existence level 1. The heterodimer glycoprotein H-glycoprotein L is required for the fusion of viral and plasma membranes leading to virus entry into the host cell. Following initial binding to host receptor, membrane fusion is mediated by the fusion machinery composed of gB and the heterodimer gH/gL. May also be involved in the fusion between the virion envelope and the outer nuclear membrane during virion morphogenesis. From Human herpesvirus 1 (strain 17) (HHV-1) (Human herpes simplex virus 1).
  12306..12685   +  enhancer       CMV enhancer: human cytomegalovirus immediate early enhancer
  12687..12886   +  promoter       CMV promoter: human cytomegalovirus (CMV) immediate early promoter
>Addgene plasmid #123239 | pCEP4-191084-QES.i06.c07 | depositor full sequence | sequence record 235191 | pCEP4-191084-QES.i06.c07 sequence 12937 bps
GCCACCATGCCGATGGGGTCTCTCCAGCCGCTGGCCACCCTCTACCTGTTGGGTATGTTGGTGGCGTCCG
TGCTGGCGACAGAGAATCTGTGGGTTACAGTCTACTACGGAGTTCCAGTCTGGAGGGACGCAGAGACAAC
ACTTTTTTGTGCCAGCGACGCTAAAGCGTATGACACTGAAATGCATAATGTCTGGGCAACTCATGCCTGT
GTTCCCACAGACCCGAATCCACAAGAAATAGACTTGGAGAATGTAACGGAGAAATTTAACATGTGGAAAA
ATAACATGGTTGAACAAATGCATACGGATATAATCAGCCTTTGGGACCAATCCCTGAAGCCGTGCGTTAA
GTTGACAGACTTGTGTGTTACTCTGAACTGCACAGCCATTACCAATGATACGAGGGGGAATGAGACTGGT
ATCAATCGGACCGTCGAGACGACCGAAATGACCAACTGTTCATTCAATATGACCACTGAACTTAGGGACC
GAAAAAAGAAGGTCAATGCGCTTTTTTATAAGCTTGACATCGTTCAGATAGGAGAAAATTCATCTAGCCA
GTACCGCCTCATTAATTGTAATACCAGTGTTATTACACAAGCCTGCCCAAAAATGACCTTCGAGCCAATT
CCAATTCATTATTGCGCGCCTGCTGGATTTGCCATCCTTAAGTGCAAGGACAAAGAGTTCAACGGGACAG
GAACTTGTAGGAACGTGTCCAGTGTGCAATGCACTCACGGTATAAAACCCGTCATGAGCACGCAACTTTT
GCTCAACGGGTCCCTGGCGGAAGGACAGGTGAAGATCCGGTCAGAGAACATCTCAGACAATGCAAAAACC
ATCATCGTCCAGTTGAATGAGTCTGTTCCAATCAATTGTACTAGACCAAACAACAATACACGAAGGGGGA
TCCACCTGGGTCCGGGCCAAACATTCTTTGCTACCGACATAATTGGTGACATTCGCCAAGCTCACTGTAA
TGTTAGCGAATCAAAATGGAACAAGGCGCTCCAGGAAGTTGTGAAACAGCTGAGGCAGCACTGGAACAAA
ACGATAATCTTCAAATCCTCATCCGGTGGGGATCTCGAAATCACGACTCACTCCTTCAACTGTGGAGGTG
AGTGGTTCTACTGTAACACCTCAGGCCTGTTCAATAGCACATGGAACATAGCCGGCAACAGAACGAATGA
TACGAAGTCAAATGAAACAATCACCCTCCCGTGTCGAATAAAACAGATCGTAAATGTTTGGCAAAGGGTA
GGACAAGCGATCTACGCGCCCCCAATTGCAGGAGTCATTCGGTGCAATTCAAACATCACAGGCCTCCTCT
TGGTAAGAGATGGGGGAGCTACTAATAATACAGACGAAACGTTCCGCCCTGGAGGCGGGAACATGCGCGA
TAATTGGAGAAGTGAGTTGTATAAATATAAGGTGGTCAAGATAGAGCCTCTGGGCGTTGCACCGACCAGG
GCGCGCAGGCGCGTGGTGGAAAGGGAGAAGAGGGCTGTAGGACTCGGAGCCGTATTTATTGGATTTCTTG
GGGCAGCGGGTTCTACCATGGGTGCAGCTTCCGTGACCTTGACCGTACAAGCCAGGCAATATCTTTCTGG
AATCGTTCAACAACAAAGCAATCTTCTCCAGGCAATCGAGGCCCAGCAGCATCTCTTGAAACTTACAGTC
TGGGGCATAAAGCAGCTCCAGGCGCGCGTGCTCGCAGTTGAGAGATATTTGAAAGACCAACAGCTGCTTG
GTATTTGGGGCTGTTCTGGAAAATTGATATGCCCGACTACCGTACCATGGAACAGTAGCTGGTCAAACAA
ATCACAAAACGAAATCTGGGATAATATGACCTGGCTTCAATGGGACAAGGAGATTTCAAATTACACACAG
CTTATATATTCATTGATTGAGGAAAGCCAAAATCAGCAGGAGAAGAACGAGCAGGAGCTGTTGGCGCTGG
ACAAGTGGGCATCTTTGTGGAATTGGTTCGACATTTCCAAGTGGCTTTGGTATATCAGAATATTTATAAT
GATCGTGGGCGGGTTGATAGGACTTAGAATTGTATTCACAGTTCTCAGCATCATTAATAGGGTTCGCCAG
GGTTACTCCCCGCTCTCTTTTCAGACACATCCGCCATCTCCAACAGGTCCTGATAGGCCTGGGCGGATTG
AAGAAGAGGGTGGTGAGCAAGGACGGGATAGAAGCACCAGGCTGGTATCTGGATTCTTGGCATTGGCCTG
GGATGATCTCAGATCCCTCTTCCTCTTTAGTTATCATCACCTCCGAGATCTCATCCTCATCGTCGCAAGG
GCGGTCGAGCTTCTGGGCCATAATAGTCTTAAGGGACTTAAACTTGGCTGGAACCTTCTCCTGTACTGGT
CTAGAGAGTTGAAGATTTCCGCGTTGAATTTGTTGGATACCATTGCCATCGCAGTGGCGGGTTGGACCGA
CCGAGTTATCGAGATAGGGCAGAGAATTTGCCGGGCAATACGGAATATTCCAAGACGAATTAGACAGGGC
GCGGAAAGAGCATTTCTGTAGTAACTCGAGGCCGGCAAGGCCGGATCCAGACATGATAAGATACATTGAT
GAGTTTGGACAAACCACAACTAGAATGCAGTGAAAAAAATGCTTTATTTGTGAAATTTGTGATGCTATTG
CTTTATTTGTAACCATTATAAGCTGCAATAAACAAGTTAACAACAACAATTGCATTCATTTTATGTTTCA
GGTTCAGGGGGAGGTGGGGAGGTTTTTTAAAGCAAGTAAAACCTCTACAAATGTGGTATGGCTGATTATG
ATCCGGCTGCCTCGCGCGTTTCGGTGATGACGGTGAAAACCTCTGACACATGCAGCTCCCGGAGACGGTC
ACAGCTTGTCTGTAAGCGGATGCCGGGAGCAGACAAGCCCGTCAGGGCGCGTCAGCGGGTGTTGGCGGGT
GTCGGGGCGCAGCCATGACCGGTCGACTCTAGAGCCCCGCCGCCGGACGAACTAAACCTGACTACGGCAT
CTCTGCCCCTTCTTCGCTGGTACGAGGAGCGCTTTTGTTTTGTATTCGGGGCAGTGCATGTAATCCCTTC
AGTTGGTTGGTACAACTTGCCAACTGGGCCCTGTTCCACATGTGACACGGGGGGGGACCAAACACAAAGG
GGTTCTCTGACTGTAGTTGACATCCTTATAAATGGATGTGCACATTTGCCAACACTGAGTGGCTTTCATC
CTGGAGCAGACTTTGCATGCTGTGGACTGCAACACAACATTGCCTTTATGTGTAACTCTTGGCTGAAGCT
CTTACACCAATGCTGGGGGACATGTACCTCCCAGGGGCCCAGGAAGACTACGGGAGGCTACACCAACGTC
AATCAGAGGGGCCTGTGTAGCTACCGATAAGCGGACCCTCAAGAGGGCATTAGCAATAGTGTTTATAAGG
CCCCCTTGTTAACCCTAAACGGGTAGCATATGCTTCCCGGGTAGTAGTATATACTATCCAGACTAACCCT
AATTCAATAGCATATGTTACCCAACGGGAAGCATATGCTATCGAATTAGGGTTAGTAAAAGGGTCCTAAG
GAACAGCGATATCTCCCACCCCATGAGCTGTCACGGTTTTATTTACATGGGGTCAGGATTCCACGAGGGT
AGTGAACCATTTTAGTCACAAGGGCAGTGGCTGAAGATCAAGGAGCGGGCAGTGAACTCTCCTGAATCTT
CGCCTGCTTCTTCATTCTCCTTCGTTTAGCTAATAGAATAACTGCTGAGTTGTGAACAGTAAGGTGTATG
TGAGGTGCTCGAAAACAAGGTTTCAGGTGACGCCCCCAGAATAAAATTTGGACGGGGGGTTCAGTGGTGG
CATTGTGCTATGACACCAATATAACCCTCACAAACCCCTTGGGCAATAAATACTAGTGTAGGAATGAAAC
ATTCTGAATATCTTTAACAATAGAAATCCATGGGGTGGGGACAAGCCGTAAAGACTGGATGTCCATCTCA
CACGAATTTATGGCTATGGGCAACACATAATCCTAGTGCAATATGATACTGGGGTTATTAAGATGTGTCC
CAGGCAGGGACCAAGACAGGTGAACCATGTTGTTACACTCTATTTGTAACAAGGGGAAAGAGAGTGGACG
CCGACAGCAGCGGACTCCACTGGTTGTCTCTAACACCCCCGAAAATTAAACGGGGCTCCACGCCAATGGG
GCCCATAAACAAAGACAAGTGGCCACTCTTTTTTTTGAAATTGTGGAGTGGGGGCACGCGTCAGCCCCCA
CACGCCGCCCTGCGGTTTTGGACTGTAAAATAAGGGTGTAATAACTTGGCTGATTGTAACCCCGCTAACC
ACTGCGGTCAAACCACTTGCCCACAAAACCACTAATGGCACCCCGGGGAATACCTGCATAAGTAGGTGGG
CGGGCCAAGATAGGGGCGCGATTGCTGCGATCTGGAGGACAAATTACACACACTTGCGCCTGAGCGCCAA
GCACAGGGTTGTTGGTCCTCATATTCACGAGGTCGCTGAGAGCACGGTGGGCTAATGTTGCCATGGGTAG
CATATACTACCCAAATATCTGGATAGCATATGCTATCCTAATCTATATCTGGGTAGCATAGGCTATCCTA
ATCTATATCTGGGTAGCATATGCTATCCTAATCTATATCTGGGTAGTATATGCTATCCTAATTTATATCT
GGGTAGCATAGGCTATCCTAATCTATATCTGGGTAGCATATGCTATCCTAATCTATATCTGGGTAGTATA
TGCTATCCTAATCTGTATCCGGGTAGCATATGCTATCCTAATAGAGATTAGGGTAGTATATGCTATCCTA
ATTTATATCTGGGTAGCATATACTACCCAAATATCTGGATAGCATATGCTATCCTAATCTATATCTGGGT
AGCATATGCTATCCTAATCTATATCTGGGTAGCATAGGCTATCCTAATCTATATCTGGGTAGCATATGCT
ATCCTAATCTATATCTGGGTAGTATATGCTATCCTAATTTATATCTGGGTAGCATAGGCTATCCTAATCT
ATATCTGGGTAGCATATGCTATCCTAATCTATATCTGGGTAGTATATGCTATCCTAATCTGTATCCGGGT
AGCATATGCTATCCTCATGCATATACAGTCAGCATATGATACCCAGTAGTAGAGTGGGAGTGCTATCCTT
TGCATATGCCGCCACCTCCCAAGGGGGCGTGAATTTTCGCTGCTTGTCCTTTTCCTGCATGCTGGTTGCT
CCCATTCTTAGGTGAATTTAAGGAGGCCAGGCTAAAGCCGTCGCATGTCTGATTGCTCACCAGGTAAATG
TCGCTAATGTTTTCCAACGCGAGAAGGTGTTGAGCGCGGAGCTGAGTGACGTGACAACATGGGTATGCCC
AATTGCCCCATGTTGGGAGGACGAAAATGGTGACAAGACAGATGGCCAGAAATACACCAACAGCACGCAT
GATGTCTACTGGGGATTTATTCTTTAGTGCGGGGGAATACACGGCTTTTAATACGATTGAGGGCGTCTCC
TAACAAGTTACATCACTCCTGCCCTTCCTCACCCTCATCTCCATCACCTCCTTCATCTCCGTCATCTCCG
TCATCACCCTCCGCGGCAGCCCCTTCCACCATAGGTGGAAACCAGGGAGGCAAATCTACTCCATCGTCAA
AGCTGCACACAGTCACCCTGATATTGCAGGTAGGAGCGGGCTTTGTCATAACAAGGTCCTTAATCGCATC
CTTCAAAACCTCAGCAAATATATGAGTTTGTAAAAAGACCATGAAATAACAGACAATGGACTCCCTTAGC
GGGCCAGGTTGTGGGCCGGGTCCAGGGGCCATTCCAAAGGGGAGACGACTCAATGGTGTAAGACGACATT
GTGGAATAGCAAGGGCAGTTCCTCGCCTTAGGTTGTAAAGGGAGGTCTTACTACCTCCATATACGAACAC
ACCGGCGACCCAAGTTCCTTCGTCGGTAGTCCTTTCTACGTGACTCCTAGCCAGGAGAGCTCTTAAACCT
TCTGCAATGTTCTCAAATTTCGGGTTGGAACCTCCTTGACCACGATGCTTTCCAAACCACCCTCCTTTTT
TGCGCCTGCCTCCATCACCCTGACCCCGGGGTCCAGTGCTTGGGCCTTCTCCTGGGTCATCTGCGGGGCC
CTGCTCTATCGCTCCCGGGGGCACGTCAGGCTCACCATCTGGGCCACCTTCTTGGTGGTATTCAAAATAA
TCGGCTTCCCCTACAGGGTGGAAAAATGGCCTTCTACCTGGAGGGGGCCTGCGCGGTGGAGACCCGGATG
ATGATGACTGACTACTGGGACTCCTGGGCCTCTTTTCTCCACGTCCACGACCTCTCCCCCTGGCTCTTTC
ACGACTTCCCCCCCTGGCTCTTTCACGTCCTCTACCCCGGCGGCCTCCACTACCTCCTCGACCCCGGCCT
CCACTACCTCCTCGACCCCGGCCTCCACTGCCTCCTCGACCCCGGCCTCCACCTCCTGCTCCTGCCCCTC
CTGCTCCTGCCCCTCCTCCTGCTCCTGCCCCTCCTGCCCCTCCTGCTCCTGCCCCTCCTGCCCCTCCTGC
TCCTGCCCCTCCTGCCCCTCCTGCTCCTGCCCCTCCTGCCCCTCCTCCTGCTCCTGCCCCTCCTGCCCCT
CCTCCTGCTCCTGCCCCTCCTGCCCCTCCTGCTCCTGCCCCTCCTGCCCCTCCTGCTCCTGCCCCTCCTG
CCCCTCCTGCTCCTGCCCCTCCTGCTCCTGCCCCTCCTGCTCCTGCCCCTCCTGCTCCTGCCCCTCCTGC
CCCTCCTGCCCCTCCTCCTGCTCCTGCCCCTCCTGCTCCTGCCCCTCCTGCCCCTCCTGCCCCTCCTGCT
CCTGCCCCTCCTCCTGCTCCTGCCCCTCCTGCCCCTCCTGCCCCTCCTCCTGCTCCTGCCCCTCCTGCCC
CTCCTCCTGCTCCTGCCCCTCCTCCTGCTCCTGCCCCTCCTGCCCCTCCTGCCCCTCCTCCTGCTCCTGC
CCCTCCTGCCCCTCCTCCTGCTCCTGCCCCTCCTCCTGCTCCTGCCCCTCCTGCCCCTCCTGCCCCTCCT
CCTGCTCCTGCCCCTCCTCCTGCTCCTGCCCCTCCTGCCCCTCCTGCCCCTCCTGCCCCTCCTCCTGCTC
CTGCCCCTCCTCCTGCTCCTGCCCCTCCTGCTCCTGCCCCTCCCGCTCCTGCTCCTGCTCCTGTTCCACC
GTGGGTCCCTTTGCAGCCAATGCAACTTGGACGTTTTTGGGGTCTCCGGACACCATCTCTATGTCTTGGC
CCTGATCCTGAGCCGCCCGGGGCTCCTGGTCTTCCGCCTCCTCGTCCTCGTCCTCTTCCCCGTCCTCGTC
CATGGTTATCACCCCCTCTTCTTTGAGGTCCACTGCCGCCGGAGCCTTCTGGTCCAGATGTGTCTCCCTT
CTCTCCTAGGCCATTTCCAGGTCCTGTACCTGGCCCCTCGTCAGACATGATTCACACTAAAAGAGATCAA
TAGACATCTTTATTAGACGACGCTCAGTGAATACAGGGAGTGCAGACTCCTGCCCCCTCCAACAGCCCCC
CCACCCTCATCCCCTTCATGGTCGCTGTCAGACAGATCCAGGTCTGAAAATTCCCCATCCTCCGAACCAT
CCTCGTCCTCATCACCAATTACTCGCAGCCCGGAAAACTCCCGCTGAACATCCTCAAGATTTGCGTCCTG
AGCCTCAAGCCAGGCCTCAAATTCCTCGTCCCCCTTTTTGCTGGACGGTAGGGATGGGGATTCTCGGGAC
CCCTCCTCTTCCTCTTCAAGGTCACCAGACAGAGATGCTACTGGGGCAACGGAAGAAAAGCTGGGTGCGG
CCTGTGAGGATCAGCTTATCGATGATAAGCTGTCAAACATGAGAATTCTTGAAGACGAAAGGGCCTCGTG
ATACGCCTATTTTTATAGGTTAATGTCATGATAATAATGGTTTCTTAGACGTCAGGTGGCACTTTTCGGG
GAAATGTGCGCGGAACCCCTATTTGTTTATTTTTCTAAATACATTCAAATATGTATCCGCTCATGAGACA
ATAACCCTGATAAATGCTTCAATAATATTGAAAAAGGAAGAGTATGAGTATTCAACATTTCCGTGTCGCC
CTTATTCCCTTTTTTGCGGCATTTTGCCTTCCTGTTTTTGCTCACCCAGAAACGCTGGTGAAAGTAAAAG
ATGCTGAAGATCAGTTGGGTGCACGAGTGGGTTACATCGAACTGGATCTCAACAGCGGTAAGATCCTTGA
GAGTTTTCGCCCCGAAGAACGTTTTCCAATGATGAGCACTTTTAAAGTTCTGCTATGTGGCGCGGTATTA
TCCCGTGTTGACGCCGGGCAAGAGCAACTCGGTCGCCGCATACACTATTCTCAGAATGACTTGGTTGAGT
ACTCACCAGTCACAGAAAAGCATCTTACGGATGGCATGACAGTAAGAGAATTATGCAGTGCTGCCATAAC
CATGAGTGATAACACTGCGGCCAACTTACTTCTGACAACGATCGGAGGACCGAAGGAGCTAACCGCTTTT
TTGCACAACATGGGGGATCATGTAACTCGCCTTGATCGTTGGGAACCGGAGCTGAATGAAGCCATACCAA
ACGACGAGCGTGACACCACGATGCCTGCAGCAATGGCAACAACGTTGCGCAAACTATTAACTGGCGAACT
ACTTACTCTAGCTTCCCGGCAACAATTAATAGACTGGATGGAGGCGGATAAAGTTGCAGGACCACTTCTG
CGCTCGGCCCTTCCGGCTGGCTGGTTTATTGCTGATAAATCTGGAGCCGGTGAGCGTGGGTCTCGCGGTA
TCATTGCAGCACTGGGGCCAGATGGTAAGCCCTCCCGTATCGTAGTTATCTACACGACGGGGAGTCAGGC
AACTATGGATGAACGAAATAGACAGATCGCTGAGATAGGTGCCTCACTGATTAAGCATTGGTAACTGTCA
GACCAAGTTTACTCATATATACTTTAGATTGATTTAAAACTTCATTTTTAATTTAAAAGGATCTAGGTGA
AGATCCTTTTTGATAATCTCATGACCAAAATCCCTTAACGTGAGTTTTCGTTCCACTGAGCGTCAGACCC
CGTAGAAAAGATCAAAGGATCTTCTTGAGATCCTTTTTTTCTGCGCGTAATCTGCTGCTTGCAAACAAAA
AAACCACCGCTACCAGCGGTGGTTTGTTTGCCGGATCAAGAGCTACCAACTCTTTTTCCGAAGGTAACTG
GCTTCAGCAGAGCGCAGATACCAAATACTGTCCTTCTAGTGTAGCCGTAGTTAGGCCACCACTTCAAGAA
CTCTGTAGCACCGCCTACATACCTCGCTCTGCTAATCCTGTTACCAGTGGCTGCTGCCAGTGGCGATAAG
TCGTGTCTTACCGGGTTGGACTCAAGACGATAGTTACCGGATAAGGCGCAGCGGTCGGGCTGAACGGGGG
GTTCGTGCACACAGCCCAGCTTGGAGCGAACGACCTACACCGAACTGAGATACCTACAGCGTGAGCTATG
AGAAAGCGCCACGCTTCCCGAAGGGAGAAAGGCGGACAGGTATCCGGTAAGCGGCAGGGTCGGAACAGGA
GAGCGCACGAGGGAGCTTCCAGGGGGAAACGCCTGGTATCTTTATAGTCCTGTCGGGTTTCGCCACCTCT
GACTTGAGCGTCGATTTTTGTGATGCTCGTCAGGGGGGCGGAGCCTATGGAAAAACGCCAGCAACGCGGC
CTTTTTACGGTTCCTGGCCTTTTGCTGCGCCGCGTGCGGCTGCTGGAGATGGCGGACGCGATGGATATGT
TCTGCCAAGGGTTGGTTTGCGCATTCACAGTTCTCCGCAAGAATTGATTGGCTCCAATTCTTGGAGTGGT
GAATCCGTTAGCGAGGTGCCGCCGGCTTCCATTCAGGTCGAGGTGGCCCGGCTCCATGCACCGCGACGCA
ACGCGGGGAGGCAGACAAGGTATAGGGCGGCGCCTACAATCCATGCCAACCCGTTCCATGTGCTCGCCGA
GGCGGCATAAATCGCCGTGACGATCAGCGGTCCAGTGATCGAAGTTAGGCTGGTAAGAGCCGCGAGCGAT
CCTTGAAGCTGTCCCTGATGGTCGTCATCTACCTGCCTGGACAGCATGGCCTGCAACGCGGGCATCCCGA
TGCCGCCGGAAGCGAGAAGAATCATAATGGGGAAGGCCATCCAGCCTCGCGTCGCGAACGCCAGCAAGAC
GTAGCCCAGCGCGTCGGCCGCCATGCCCTGCTTCATCCCCGTGGCCCGTTGCTCGCGTTTGCTGGCGGTG
TCCCCGGAAGAAATATATTTGCATGTCTTTAGTTCTATGATGACACAAACCCCGCCCAGCGTCTTGTCAT
TGGCGAATTCGAACACGCAGATGCAGTCGGGGCGGCGCGGTCCCAGGTCCACTTCGCATATTAAGGTGAC
GCGTGTGGCCTCGAACACCGAGCGACCCTGCAGCGACCCGCTTAACAGCGTCAACAGCGTGCCGCAGATC
CCGGGCAATGAGATATGAAAAAGCCTGAACTCACCGCGACGTCTGTCGAGAAGTTTCTGATCGAAAAGTT
CGACAGCGTCTCCGACCTGATGCAGCTCTCGGAGGGCGAAGAATCTCGTGCTTTCAGCTTCGATGTAGGA
GGGCGTGGATATGTCCTGCGGGTAAATAGCTGCGCCGATGGTTTCTACAAAGATCGTTATGTTTATCGGC
ACTTTGCATCGGCCGCGCTCCCGATTCCGGAAGTGCTTGACATTGGGGAATTCAGCGAGAGCCTGACCTA
TTGCATCTCCCGCCGTGCACAGGGTGTCACGTTGCAAGACCTGCCTGAAACCGAACTGCCCGCTGTTCTG
CAGCCGGTCGCGGAGGCCATGGATGCGATCGCTGCGGCCGATCTTAGCCAGACGAGCGGGTTCGGCCCAT
TCGGACCGCAAGGAATCGGTCAATACACTACATGGCGTGATTTCATATGCGCGATTGCTGATCCCCATGT
GTATCACTGGCAAACTGTGATGGACGACACCGTCAGTGCGTCCGTCGCGCAGGCTCTCGATGAGCTGATG
CTTTGGGCCGAGGACTGCCCCGAAGTCCGGCACCTCGTGCACGCGGATTTCGGCTCCAACAATGTCCTGA
CGGACAATGGCCGCATAACAGCGGTCATTGACTGGAGCGAGGCGATGTTCGGGGATTCCCAATACGAGGT
CGCCAACATCTTCTTCTGGAGGCCGTGGTTGGCTTGTATGGAGCAGCAGACGCGCTACTTCGAGCGGAGG
CATCCGGAGCTTGCAGGATCGCCGCGGCTCCGGGCGTATATGCTCCGCATTGGTCTTGACCAACTCTATC
AGAGCTTGGTTGACGGCAATTTCGATGATGCAGCTTGGGCGCAGGGTCGATGCGACGCAATCGTCCGATC
CGGAGCCGGGACTGTCGGGCGTACACAAATCGCCCGCAGAAGCGCGGCCGTCTGGACCGATGGCTGTGTA
GAAGTACTCGCCGATAGTGGAAACCGACGCCCCAGCACTCGTCCGAGGGCAAAGGAATAGGGGAGATGGG
GGAGGCTAACTGAAACACGGAAGGAGACAATACCGGAAGGAACCCGCGCTATGACGGCAATAAAAAGACA
GAATAAAACGCACGGGTGTTGGGTCGTTTGTTCATAAACGCGGGGTTCGGTCCCAGGGCTGGCACTCTGT
CGATACCCCACCGAGACCCCATTGGGGCCAATACGCCCGCGTTTCTTCCTTTTCCCCACCCCACCCCCCA
AGTTCGGGTGAAGGCCCAGGGCTCGCAGCCAACGTCGGGGCGGCAGGCCCTGCCATAGCCACTGGCCCCG
TGGGTTAGGGACGGGGTCCCCCATGGGGAATGGTTTATGGTTCGTGGGGGTTATTATTTTGGGCGTTGCG
TGGGGTCTGGTCCACGACTGGACTGAGCAGACAGACCCATGGTTTTTGGATGGCCTGGGCATGGACCGCA
TGTACTGGCGCGACACGAACACCGGGCGTCTGTGGCTGCCAAACACCCCCGACCCCCAAAAACCACCGCG
CGGATTTCTGGCGTGCCAAGCTAGTCGACCAATTCTCATGTTTGACAGCTTATCATCGCAGATCCGGGCA
ACGTTGTTGCATTGCTGCAGGCGCAGAACTGGTAGGTATGGAAGATCTATACATTGAATCAATATTGGCA
ATTAGCCATATTAGTCATTGGTTATATAGCATAAATCAATATTGGCTATTGGCCATTGCATACGTTGTAT
CTATATCATAATATGTACATTTATATTGGCTCATGTCCAATATGACCGCCATGTTGACATTGATTATTGA
CTAGTTATTAATAGTAATCAATTACGGGGTCATTAGTTCATAGCCCATATATGGAGTTCCGCGTTACATA
ACTTACGGTAAATGGCCCGCCTGGCTGACCGCCCAACGACCCCCGCCCATTGACGTCAATAATGACGTAT
GTTCCCATAGTAACGCCAATAGGGACTTTCCATTGACGTCAATGGGTGGAGTATTTACGGTAAACTGCCC
ACTTGGCAGTACATCAAGTGTATCATATGCCAAGTCCGCCCCCTATTGACGTCAATGACGGTAAATGGCC
CGCCTGGCATTATGCCCAGTACATGACCTTACGGGACTTTCCTACTTGGCAGTACATCTACGTATTAGTC
ATCGCTATTACCATGGTGATGCGGTTTTGGCAGTACACCAATGGGCGTGGATAGCGGTTTGACTCACGGG
GATTTCCAAGTCTCCACCCCATTGACGTCAATGGGAGTTTGTTTTGGCACCAAAATCAACGGGACTTTCC
AAAATGTCGTAATAACCCCGCCCCGTTGACGCAAATGGGCGGTAGGCGTGTACGGTGGGAGGTCTATATA
AGCAGAGCTCGTTTAGTGAACCGTCAGATCTCTAGAAGCTGGGTACCAGCTGCTAGC
