>Addgene plasmid #123239 | pCEP4-191084-QES.i06.c07 | addgene partial sequence | sequence record 240435 | Addgene Partial NGS Result
GTCCAGATGTGTCTCCCTTCTCTCCTAGGCCATTTCCAGGTCCTGTACCTGGCCCCTCGTCAGACATGAT
TCACACTAAAAGAGATCAATAGACATCTTTATTAGACGACGCTCAGTGAATACAGGGAGTGCAGACTCCT
GCCCCCTCCAACAGCCCCCCCACCCTCATCCCCTTCATGGTCGCTGTCAGACAGATCCAGGTCTGAAAAT
TCCCCATCCTCCGAACCATCCTCGTCCTCATCACCAATTACTCGCAGCCCGGAAAACTCCCGCTGAACAT
CCTCAAGATTTGCGTCCTGAGCCTCAAGCCAGGCCTCAAATTCCTCGTCCCCCTTTTTGCTGGACGGTAG
GGATGGGGATTCTCGGGACCCCTCCTCTTCCTCTTCAAGGTCACCAGACAGAGATGCTACTGGGGCAACG
GAAGAAAAGCTGGGTGCGGCCTGTGAGGATCAGCTTATCGATGATAAGCTGTCAAACATGAGAATTCTTG
AAGACGAAAGGGCCTCGTGATACGCCTATTTTTATAGGTTAATGTCATGATAATAATGGTTTCTTAGACG
TCAGGTGGCACTTTTCGGGGAAATGTGCGCGGAACCCCTATTTGTTTATTTTTCTAAATACATTCAAATA
TGTATCCGCTCATGAGACAATAACCCTGATAAATGCTTCAATAATATTGAAAAAGGAAGAGTATGAGTAT
TCAACATTTCCGTGTCGCCCTTATTCCCTTTTTTGCGGCATTTTGCCTTCCTGTTTTTGCTCACCCAGAA
ACGCTGGTGAAAGTAAAAGATGCTGAAGATCAGTTGGGTGCACGAGTGGGTTACATCGAACTGGATCTCA
ACAGCGGTAAGATCCTTGAGAGTTTTCGCCCCGAAGAACGTTTTCCAATGATGAGCACTTTTAAAGTTCT
GCTATGTGGCGCGGTATTATCCCGTGTTGACGCCGGGCAAGAGCAACTCGGTCGCCGCATACACTATTCT
CAGAATGACTTGGTTGAGTACTCACCAGTCACAGAAAAGCATCTTACGGATGGCATGACAGTAAGAGAAT
TATGCAGTGCTGCCATAACCATGAGTGATAACACTGCGGCCAACTTACTTCTGACAACGATCGGAGGACC
GAAGGAGCTAACCGCTTTTTTGCACAACATGGGGGATCATGTAACTCGCCTTGATCGTTGGGAACCGGAG
CTGAATGAAGCCATACCAAACGACGAGCGTGACACCACGATGCCTGCAGCAATGGCAACAACGTTGCGCA
AACTATTAACTGGCGAACTACTTACTCTAGCTTCCCGGCAACAATTAATAGACTGGATGGAGGCGGATAA
AGTTGCAGGACCACTTCTGCGCTCGGCCCTTCCGGCTGGCTGGTTTATTGCTGATAAATCTGGAGCCGGT
GAGCGTGGGTCTCGCGGTATCATTGCAGCACTGGGGCCAGATGGTAAGCCCTCCCGTATCGTAGTTATCT
ACACGACGGGGAGTCAGGCAACTATGGATGAACGAAATAGACAGATCGCTGAGATAGGTGCCTCACTGAT
TAAGCATTGGTAACTGTCAGACCAAGTTTACTCATATATACTTTAGATTGATTTAAAACTTCATTTTTAA
TTTAAAAGGATCTAGGTGAAGATCCTTTTTGATAATCTCATGACCAAAATCCCTTAACGTGAGTTTTCGT
TCCACTGAGCGTCAGACCCCGTAGAAAAGATCAAAGGATCTTCTTGAGATCCTTTTTTTCTGCGCGTAAT
CTGCTGCTTGCAAACAAAAAAACCACCGCTACCAGCGGTGGTTTGTTTGCCGGATCAAGAGCTACCAACT
CTTTTTCCGAAGGTAACTGGCTTCAGCAGAGCGCAGATACCAAATACTGTCCTTCTAGTGTAGCCGTAGT
TAGGCCACCACTTCAAGAACTCTGTAGCACCGCCTACATACCTCGCTCTGCTAATCCTGTTACCAGTGGC
TGCTGCCAGTGGCGATAAGTCGTGTCTTACCGGGTTGGACTCAAGACGATAGTTACCGGATAAGGCGCAG
CGGTCGGGCTGAACGGGGGGTTCGTGCACACAGCCCAGCTTGGAGCGAACGACCTACACCGAACTGAGAT
ACCTACAGCGTGAGCTATGAGAAAGCGCCACGCTTCCCGAAGGGAGAAAGGCGGACAGGTATCCGGTAAG
CGGCAGGGTCGGAACAGGAGAGCGCACGAGGGAGCTTCCAGGGGGAAACGCCTGGTATCTTTATAGTCCT
GTCGGGTTTCGCCACCTCTGACTTGAGCGTCGATTTTTGTGATGCTCGTCAGGGGGGCGGAGCCTATGGA
AAAACGCCAGCAACGCGGCCTTTTTACGGTTCCTGGCCTTTTGCTGGCCTTGAAGCTGTCCCTGATGGTC
GTCATCTACCTGCCTGGACAGCATGGCCTGCAACGCGGGCATCCCGATGCCGCCGGAAGCGAGAAGAATC
ATAATGGGGAAGGCCATCCAGCCTCGCGTCGCGAACGCCAGCAAGACGTAGCCCAGCGCGTCGGCCCCGA
GATGCGCCGCGTGCGGCTGCTGGAGATGGCGGACGCGATGGATATGTTCTGCCAAGGGTTGGTTTGCGCA
TTCACAGTTCTCCGCAAGAATTGATTGGCTCCAATTCTTGGAGTGGTGAATCCGTTAGCGAGGTGCCGCC
CTGCTTCATCCCCGTGGCCCGTTGCTCGCGTTTGCTGGCGGTGTCCCCGGAAGAAATATATTTGCATGTC
TTTAGTTCTATGATGACACAAACCCCGCCCAGCGTCTTGTCATTGGCGAATTCGAACACGCAGATGCAGT
CGGGGCGGCGCGGTCCGAGGTCCACTTCGCATATTAAGGTGACGCGTGTGGCCTCGAACACCGAGCGACC
CTGCAGCGACCCGCTTAACAGCGTCAACAGCGTGCCGCAGATCCCGGGGGGCAATGAGATATGAAAAAGC
CTGAACTCACCGCGACGTCTGTCGAGAAGTTTCTGATCGAAAAGTTCGACAGCGTCTCCGACCTGATGCA
GCTCTCGGAGGGCGAAGAATCTCGTGCTTTCAGCTTCGATGTAGGAGGGCGTGGATATGTCCTGCGGGTA
AATAGCTGCGCCGATGGTTTCTACAAAGATCGTTATGTTTATCGGCACTTTGCATCGGCCGCGCTCCCGA
TTCCGGAAGTGCTTGACATTGGGGAATTCAGCGAGAGCCTGACCTATTGCATCTCCCGCCGTGCACAGGG
TGTCACGTTGCAAGACCTGCCTGAAACCGAACTGCCCGCTGTTCTGCAGCCGGTCGCGGAGGCCATGGAT
GCGATCGCTGCGGCCGATCTTAGCCAGACGAGCGGGTTCGGCCCATTCGGACCGCAAGGAATCGGTCAAT
ACACTACATGGCGTGATTTCATATGCGCGATTGCTGATCCCCATGTGTATCACTGGCAAACTGTGATGGA
CGACACCGTCAGTGCGTCCGTCGCGCAGGCTCTCGATGAGCTGATGCTTTGGGCCGAGGACTGCCCCGAA
GTCCGGCACCTCGTGCACGCGGATTTCGGCTCCAACAATGTCCTGACGGACAATGGCCGCATAACAGCGG
TCATTGACTGGAGCGAGGCGATGTTCGGGGATTCCCAATACGAGGTCGCCAACATCTTCTTCTGGAGGCC
GTGGTTGGCTTGTATGGAGCAGCAGACGCGCTACTTCGAGCGGAGGCATCCGGAGCTTGCAGGATCGCCG
CGGCTCCGGGCGTATATGCTCCGCATTGGTCTTGACCAACTCTATCAGAGCTTGGTTGACGGCAATTTCG
ATGATGCAGCTTGGGCGCAGGGTCGATGCGACGCAATCGTCCGATCCGGAGCCGGGACTGTCGGGCGTAC
ACAAATCGCCCGCAGAAGCGCGGCCGTCTGGACCGATGGCTGTGTAGAAGTACTCGCCGATAGTGGAAAC
CGACGCCCCAGCACTCGTCCGGATCGGGAGATGGGGGAGGCTAACTGAAACACGGAAGGAGACAATACCG
GAAGGAACCCGCGCTATGACGGCAATAAAAAGACAGAATAAAACGCACGGGTGTTGGGTCGTTTGTTCAT
AAACGCGGGGTTCGGTCCCAGGGCTGGCACTCTGTCGATACCCCACCGAGACCCCATTGGGGCCAATACG
CCCGCGTTTCTTCCTTTTCCCCACCCCACCCCCCAAGTTCGGGTGAAGGCCCAGGGCTCGCAGCCAACGT
CGGGGCGGCAGGCCCTGCCATAGCCACTGGCCCCGTGGGTTAGGGACGGGGTCCCCCATGGGGAATGGTT
TATGGTTCGTGGGGGTTATTATTTTGGGCGTTGCGTGGGGTCAGGTCCACGACTGGACTGAGCAGACAGA
CCCATGGTTTTTGGATGGCCTGGGCATGGACCGCATGTACTGGCGCGACACGAACACCGGGCGTCTGTGG
CTGCCAAACACCCCCGACCCCCAAAAACCACCGCGCGGATTTCTGGCGTGCCAAGCTAGTCGACCAATTC
TCATGTTTGACAGCTTATCATCGCAGATCCGGGCAACGTTGTTGCCATTGCTGCAGGCGCAGAACTGGTA
GGTATGGAAGATCTATACATTGAATCAATATTGGCAATTAGCCATATTAGTCATTGGTTATATAGCATAA
ATCAATATTGGCTATTGGCCATTGCATACGTTGTATCTATATCATAATATGTACATTTATATTGGCTCAT
GTCCAATATGACCGCCATGTTGACATTGATTATTGACTAGTTATTAATAGTAATCAATTACGGGGTCATT
AGTTCATAGCCCATATATGGAGTTCCGCGTTACATAACTTACGGTAAATGGCCCGCCTGGCTGACCGCCC
AACGACCCCCGCCCATTGACGTCAATAATGACGTATGTTCCCATAGTAACGCCAATAGGGACTTTCCATT
GACGTCAATGGGTGGAGTATTTACGGTAAACTGCCCACTTGGCAGTACATCAAGTGTATCATATGCCAAG
TCCGCCCCCTATTGACGTCAATGACGGTAAATGGCCCGCCTGGCATTATGCCCAGTACATGACCTTACGG
GACTTTCCTACTTGGCAGTACATCTACGTATTAGTCATCGCTATTACCATGGTGATGCGGTTTTGGCAGT
ACACCAATGGGCGTGGATAGCGGTTTGACTCACGGGGATTTCCAAGTCTCCACCCCATTGACGTCAATGG
GAGTTTGTTTTGGCACCAAAATCAACGGGACTTTCCAAAATGTCGTAATAACCCCGCCCCGTTGACGCAA
ATGGGCGGTAGGCGTGTACGGTGGGAGGTCTATATAAGCAGAGCTCGTTTAGTGAACCGTCAGATCTCTA
GAAGCTGGGTACCAGCTGCTAGCGCCACCATGCCCATGGGTAGTCTGCAGCCTTTGGCTACTCTTTACTT
GTTGGGTATGTTGGTAGCGAGCGTCCTCGCAGTCGGGAATTTGTGGGTTACAGTTTATTACGGGGTCCCG
GTGTGGAAGGAGGCGACGACCACATTGTTTTGCGCCTCCGATGCAAAGGCTTACGACACGGAAGTTCACA
ACGTTTGGGCCACCCATGCGTGCGTGCCTACGGACCCTAATCCACAGGAGATGTTCATGCCCAATGTCAC
CGAAAATTTTAATATGTGGAAAAACGACATGGTAAATCAAATGCATGAGGATGTCATAAGTCTCTGGGAC
CAAAGTCTGAAGCCATGCGTGAAATTGACCCCGCTCTGCGTGACACTGGAGTGTAAAAACGTGTCACGAA
ATAATTCCAGTTCAAATGGTACTGGTACAAACAATGAAGCGTATCGAGAGGGAATGAAGGAAATAAAGAA
CTGCTCTTTTAATGCCACTGCCGAGCTTAGAGACCGGAAGCAGAACGTGTATGCACTGTTTTACAGGCTT
GACATCGTACCTCTTGCGGAGAACAGTAGCGAATATAGGCTTATCAATTGCAACACCAGCGCAATTACTC
AAGCCTGCCCCAAAATGACTTTTGACCCGATTCCTATACACTACTGCACACCAGCAGGGTACGCAATTCT
TAAGTGTAGCGACAAAACCTTCAACGGCACTGGCCCCTGTTCAAATGTCTCCACAGTTCAATGTACTCAC
GGAATACGACCGGTCATGAGTACACAGTTGCTGCTGAACGGTTCTCTGGCCGAAGAGGAGATCATCATCC
GCTCTGAGAACCTCACGAACAATGCCAAGCCAATAATCGTACAGCTTAACCAGAGCGTGGAAATAGTTTG
CACACGCCCTAACAATAACACTAGAAAGTCAATCAGGATCGGACCAGGGCAGACGTTTTATGCGACAGGA
GGAATAATAGGCGACATCCGACAAGCGTACTGTAACATTTCCCGGAATAAATGGAACGAGACATTGAGAA
TGGTAGGTAAAAAATTGGCGGAACATTTTCCTAACAAAACCATCAATTTTACATCCTCCTCCGGGGGAGA
TCTGGAAATCACGACGCACAGTTTTACGTGTAGGGGAGAATTCTTCTATTGCAACACCTCCGGACTGTTT
AATGGTACGTACATGCCCAACGGTACGTATATGTTCAACTCTACGAATGCCACGATCACAATCCCGTGTA
GAATTAAGCAGATCATCAATATGTGGCAAGGGGTCGGCCGAGCCATATATGCTCCGCCTATAGCGGGCAA
TATCACCTGCAAATCCAACATAACGGGTCTTCTTCTTGTACGCGACGGTGGAGAAACAAACGATACCAAT
ACCACCGAGACATTTAGACCAGGCGGAGGAGATATGCGAGATAATTGGCGGAGCGAATTGTACAAGTACA
AGGTGGTCGAGATAAAGCCTTTGGGTGTGGCACCCACGGGCGCAAAGCGCAGAATAGTCGGAAGAGAAAA
GAGAGCAGTTGGGCTCGGCGCTGCTTTTCTTGGTTTCCTCAGCGTTGCCGGTAGTACGATGGGAGCAGCG
TCAATGACCCTGACTGTCCAAGCGCGACAGTACCTTAGCGGAATAGTGCAACAACAGAGCAACCTGCTGC
GGGCAATTGAAGCACAGCAGCATTTGCTCCAACTGACTGTCTGGGGTATAAAGCAACTGCAGGCCAGGGT
TTTGGCCATAGAGAGATACCTCAAAGATCAACAGCTCCTGGGTATCTGGGGGTGTTCAGGAAAGCTCATC
TGTACGACCACAGTACCCTGGAACTCTTCCTGGAGCAATAAAAACCTTACTGAGATCTGGGATAATATGA
CTTGGATGCAGTGGGACAAGGAAATCTCCAACTACACCAATACGATTTATTGGTTGCTTGAGGAGTCACA
GAATCAGCAAGAGAAGAACGAAAAGGATCTCCTCGCCCTCGATTCATGGAACAATTTGTGGAACTGGTTC
GATATTTCTAAATGGCTGTGGTACATCAAGATATTCATAATGATCGTCGGCGGACTTATCGGTCTCCGAA
TCATATTTGCGGTACTCAGTATCGTGAACAGGGTACGGCAAGGGTACAGTCCCCTTAGCTTTCAAACACT
TACCCCGAACCCTGGCGGACCTGACAGGCTTGGACGAATCGAGGAGGAAGGAGGAGAACAAGATCGCCGC
AGGTCTATTAGACTGGTATCCGGCTTCCTCTGATAACTCGAGGCCGGCAAGGCCGGATCCAGACATGATA
AGATACATTGATGAGTTTGGACAAACCACAACTAGAATGCAGTGAAAAAAATGCTTTATTTGTGAAATTT
GTGATGCTATTGCTTTATTTGTAACCATTATAAGCTGCAATAAACAAGTTAACAACAACAATTGCATTCA
TTTTATGTTTCAGGTTCAGGGGGAGGTGTGGGAGGTTTTTTAAAGCAAGTAAAACCTCTACAAATGTGGT
ATGGCTGATTATGATCCGGCTGCCTCGCGCGTTTCGGTGATGACGGTGAAAACCTCTGACACATGCAGCT
CCCGGAGACGGTCACAGCTTGTCTGTAAGCGGATGCCGGGAGCAGACAAGCCCGTCAGGGCGCGTCAGCG
GGTGTTGGCGGGTGTCGGGGCGCAGCCATGAGGTCGACTCTAGAGGATCGATCCCCGCCCCGGACGAACT
AAACCTGACTACGACATCTCTGCCCCTTCTTCGCGGGGCAGTGCATGTAATCCCTTCAGTTGGTTGGTAC
AACTTGCCAACTGGGCCCTGTTCCACATGTGACACGGGGGGGGACCAAACACAAAGGGGTTCTCTGACTG
TAGTTGACATCCTTATAAATGGATGTGCACATTTGCCAACACTGAGTGGCTTTCATCCTGGAGCAGACTT
TGCAGTCTGTGGACTGCAACACAACATTGCCTTTATGTGTAACTCTTGGCTGAAGCTCTTACACCAATGC
TGGGGGACATGTACCTCCCAGGGGCCCAGGAAGACTACGGGAGGCTACACCAACGTCAATCAGAGGGGCC
TGTGTAGCTACCGATAAGCGGACCCTCAAGAGGGCATTAGCAATAGTGTTTATAAGGCCCCCTTGTTAAC
CCTAAACGGGTAGCATATGCTTCCCGGGTAGTAGTATATACTATCCAGACTAACCCTAATTCAATAGCAT
ATGTTACCCAACGGGAAGCATATGCTATCGAATTAGGGTTAGTAAAAGGGTCCTAAGGAACAGCGATATC
TCCCACCCCATGAGCTGTCACGGTTTTATTTACATGGGGTCAGGATTCCACGAGGGTAGTGAACCATTTT
AGTCACAAGGGCAGTGGCTGAAGATCAAGGAGCGGGCAGTGAACTCTCCTGAATCTTCGCCTGCTTCTTC
ATTCTCCTTCGTTTAGCTAATAGAATAACTGCTGAGTTGTGAACAGTAAGGTGTATGTGAGGTGCTCGAA
AACAAGGTTTCAGGTGACGCCCCCAGAATAAAATTTGGACGGGGGGTTCAGTGGTGGCATTGTGCTATGA
CACCAATATAACCCTCACAAACCCCTTGGGCAATAAATACTAGTGTAGGAATGAAACATTCTGAATATCT
TTAACAATAGAAATCCATGGGGTGGGGACAAGCCGTAAAGACTGGATGTCCATCTCACACGAATTTATGG
CTATGGGCAACACATAATCCTAGTGCAATATGATACTGGGGTTATTAAGATGTGTCCCAGGCAGGGACCA
AGACAGGTGAACCATGTTGTTACACTCTATTTGTAACAAGGGGAAAGAGAGTGGACGCCGACAGCAGCGG
ACTCCACTGGTTGTCTCTAACACCCCCGAAAATTAAACGGGGCTCCACGCCAATGGGGCCCATAAACAAA
GACAAGTGGCCACTCTTTTTTTTGAAATTGTGGAGTGGGGGCACGCGTCAGCCCCCACACGCCGCCCTGC
GGTTTTGGACTGTAAAATAAGGGTGTAATAACTTGGCTGATTGTAACCCCGCTAACCACTGCGGTCAAAC
CACTTGCCCACAAAACCACTAATGGCACCCCGGGGAATACCTGCATAAGTAGGTGGGCGGGCCAAGATAG
GGGCGCGATTGCTGCGATCTGGAGGACAAATTACACACACTTGCGCCTGAGCGCCAAGCACAGGGTTGTT
GGTCCTCATATTCACGAGGTCGCTGAGAGCACGGTGGGCTAATGTTGCCATGGGTAGCATATACTACCCA
AATATCTGGATAGCATATGCTATCCTAATCTATATCTGGGTAGCATAGGCTATCCTAATCTATATCTGGG
TAGCATATGCTATCCTAATCTATATCTGGGTAGTATATGCTATCCTAATTTATATCTGGGTAGCATAGGC
TATCCTAATCTATATCTGGGTAGCATATGCTATCCTAATCTATATCTGGGTAGTATATGCTATCCTAATC
TGTATCCGGGTAGCATATGCTATCCTAATAGAGATTAGGGTAGTATATGCTATCCTAATTTATATCTGGG
TAGCATATACTACCCAAATATCTGGATAGCATATGCTATCCTAATCTATATCTGGGTAGCATATGCTATC
CTAATCTATATCTGGGTAGCATAGGCTATCCTAATCTATATCTGGGTAGCATATGCTATCCTAATCTATA
TCTGGGTAGTATATGCTATCCTAATTTATATCTGGGTAGCATAGGCTATCCTAATCTATATCTGGGTAGC
ATATGCTATCCTAATCTATATCTGGGTAGTATATGCTATCCTAATCTGTATCCGGGTAGCATATGCTATC
CTCATGCATATACAGTCAGCATATGATACCCAGTAGTAGAGTGGGAGTGCTATCCTTTGCATATGCCGCC
ACCTCCCAAGGGGGCGTGAATTTTCGCTGCTTGTCCTTTTCCTGCTGGTTGCTCCCATTCTTAGGTGAAT
TTAAGGAGGCCAGGCTAAAGCCGTCGCATGTCTGATTGCTCACCAGGTAAATGTCGCTAATGTTTTCCAA
CGCGAGAAGGTGTTGAGCGCGGAGCTGAGTGACGTGACAACATGGGTATGCCCAATTGCCCCATGTTGGG
AGGACGAAAATGGTGACAAGACAGATGGCCAGAAATACACCAACAGCACGCATGATGTCTACTGGGGATT
TATTCTTTAGTGCGGGGGAATACACGGCTTTTAATACGATTGAGGGCGTCTCCTAACAAGTTACATCACT
CCTGCCCTTCCTCACCCTCATCTCCATCACCTCCTTCATCTCCGTCATCTCCGTCATCACCCTCCGCGGC
AGCCCCTTCCACCATAGGTGGAAACCAGGGAGGCAAATCTACTCCATCGTCAAAGCTGCACACAGTCACC
CTGATATTGCAGGTAGGAGCGGGCTTTGTCATAACAAGGTCCTTAATCGCATCCTTCAAAACCTCAGCAA
ATATATGAGTTTGTAAAAAGACCATGAAATAACAGACAATGGACTCCCTTAGCGGGCCAGGTTGTGGGCC
GGGTCCAGGGGCCATTCCAAAGGGGAGACGACTCAATGGTGTAAGACGACATTGTGGAATAGCAAGGGCA
GTTCCTCGCCTTAGGTTGTAAAGGGAGGTCTTACTACCTCCATATACGAACACACCGGCGACCCAAGTTC
CTTCGTCGGTAGTCCTTTCTACGTGACTCCTAGCCAGGAGAGCTCTTAAACCTTCTGCAATGTTCTCAAA
TTTCGGGTTGGAACCTCCTTGACCACGATGCTT
